>Addgene plasmid #211326 | pBiT3.1-C_WDR31:1-367 | addgene full sequence | sequence record 423471 | Addgene NGS Result
AAGACGCGTTAATTAAGACGTCGGCAGTGAAAAAAATGCTTTATTTGTGAAATTTGTGATGCTATTGCTT
TATTTGTAACCATTATAAGCTGCAATAAACAAGTTAACAACAACAATTGCATTCATTTTATGTTTCAGGT
TCAGGGGGAGGTGTGGGAGGTTTTTTAAAGCAAGTAAAACCTCTACAAATGTGGTATGGCTGATTATGAT
CCGCGGCCGCAATACGTCGACGTTATCAGCTGACTTCGTACGAGAGCCTAGGATTATGGCGCGCCACTAG
TTATTAATAGTAATCAATTACGGGGTCATTAGTTCATAGCCCATATATGGAGTTCCGCGTTACATAACTT
ACGGTAAATGGCCCGCCTGGCTGACCGCCCAACGACCCCCGCCCATTGACGTCAATAATGACGTATGTTC
CCATAGTAACGCCAATAGGGACTTTCCATTGACGTCAATGGGTGGAGTATTTACGGTAAACTGCCCACTT
GGCAGTACATCAAGTGTATCATATGCCAAGTCCGCCCCCTATTGACGTCAATGACGGTAAATGGCCCGCC
TGGCATTATGCCCAGTACATGACCTTACGGGACTTTCCTACTTGGCAGTACATCTACGTATTAGTCATCG
CTATTACCATGGTGATGCGGTTTTGGCAGTACACCAATGGGCGTGGATAGCGGTTTGACTCACGGGGATT
TCCAAGTCTCCACCCCATTGACGTCAATGGGAGTTTGTTTTGGCACCAAAATCAACGGGACTTTCCAAAA
TGTCGTAATAACCCCGCCCCGTTGACGCAAATGGGCGGTAGGCGTGTACGGTGGGAGGTCTATATAAGCA
GAGCTGGTTTAGTGAACCGTCAGATCACTAGAATCTTTATTGCGGTAGTTTATCACAGTTAAATTGCTAA
CGCAGTCAGTGCTTCTGACACAACAGTCTCGAACTTAAGCTGCAGAAGTTGGTCGTGAGGCACTGGGCAG
GTAAGTATCAAGGTTACAAGACAGGTTTAAGGAGACCAATAGAAACTGGGCTTGTCGAGACAGAGAAGAC
TCTTGCGTTTCTGATAGGCACCTATTGGTCTTACTGACATCCACTTTGCCTTTCTCTCCACAGGTGTCCA
CTCCCAGTTCAATTACAGCTCTTAAGGCTAGAGTATTAATACGACTCACTATAGGGGCGATCGCAACAAG
CTTCGGGAAGATCTGGAGCTAGCGGCGGGGGATCCGGTGGGAATTCGACACCATGCTGCTACTCAGGTGC
CAACTGAAACAAGCTCCTCCACAGAAGGTTTCGTTTAGGTTTTGTGTCGTGATGGGGAAACAGCAAAGCA
AACTCAAACACAGCACTTATAAATACGGGCCTGATGAAATTATAGAAGAGAGAATTCAAACTAAAGCTTT
TCAAGAGTATAGCCCAGCTCACATGGATACCGTCTCTGTCGTGGCTGCTTTGAACTCAGACCTTTGTGTC
TCTGGAGGGAAAGATAAGACAGTTGTGGCCTATAATTGGAAAACTGGAAATGTGGTGAAAAGGTTCAAAG
GACATGAACATGAGATCACCAAGGTAGCCTGTATTCCCAAATCCAGCCAGTTCTTCAGTGCCTCTCGTGA
CAGGATGGTCATGATGTGGGACTTGCACGGTTCCTCACAACCAAGGCAGCAATTGTGTGGCCATGCCATG
GTGGTCACCGGATTGGCTGTGAGTCCAGACTCATCACAGCTGTGCACTGGCTCTCGGGACAACACCCTGC
TTCTGTGGGATGTGGTGACAGGACAGAGTGTGGAAAGAGCATCTGTCTCCAGGAACGTGGTCACTCACCT
GTGCTGGGTCCCCAGAGAACCATACATACTACAGACCTCTGAAGATAAAACCCTCAGATTATGGGACAGT
CGGGGGCTGCAGGTAGCTCATATGTTTCCTGCAAAGCAGCACATTCAGACCTACTGTGAAGTCAGTGTGG
ATGGACACAAGTGTATCTCCTGCAGCAATGGCTTTGGAGGAGAAGGCTGTGAAGCCACGTTGTGGGACCT
AAGACAGACTCGAAACAGAATATGTGAGTATAAGGGGCATTTCCAGACTGTCGCATCCTGCGTCTTTCTA
CCAAGAGCATTGGCCTTGATGCCTTTAATTGCTACCTCATCACATGATTGCAAGGTGAAGATTTGGAACC
AAGATACTGGAGCCTGCCTTTTCACCTTGTCTCTGGATGGATCAGGACCCTTGACTTCTCTGGCTGTTGG
TGACGCCATCTCCTTATTGTGTGCAAGTTTTAACAGAGGAATTCACTTACTCAGAATGGACCACAGCCAA
GGGCTGGAACTGCAGGAAGTGGCAGCATTCGGCTCGAGCGGTGGGAGCTCCGGTGTGAGCGGCTGGCGGC
TGTTCAAGAAGATTAGCTAAGTTTAAACGGCCGCGACTCTAGACTGCAGGCATGCAAGCTGATTTGGCTG
CTGCCACCGCTGAGCAAGGCCGCTTCGAGCAGACATGATAAGATACATTGATGAGTTTGGACAAACCACA
ACTAGAATGCAGTGAAAAAAATGCTTTATTTGTGAAATTTGTGATGCTATTGCTTTATTTGTAACCATTA
TAAGCTGCAATAAACAAGTTAACAACAACAATTGCATTCATTTTATGTTTCAGGTTCAGGGGGAGATGTG
GGAGGTTTTTTTAAGCAAGTAAAACCTCTACAAATGTGGTAAAATCTTAATTAAGACTTCTAATATAACT
TCGTATAGCATACATTATACGAAGTTATGGTTCCACTGTTGACAATTAATCATCGGCATAGTATATCGGC
ATAGTATAATACGACAAGGTGAGGAACTAAACCCAGGAGGCAGATCATGATTGAACAAGATGGATTGCAC
GCAGGTTCTCCGGCCGCTTGGGTGGAGAGGCTATTCGGCTATGACTGGGCACAACAGACAATCGGCTGCT
CTGATGCCGCCGTGTTCCGGCTGTCAGCGCAGGGGCGCCCGGTTCTTTTTGTCAAGACCGACCTGTCCGG
TGCCCTGAATGAACTGCAGGACGAGGCAGCGCGGCTATCGTGGCTGGCCACGACGGGCGTTCCTTGCGCA
GCTGTGCTCGACGTTGTCACTGAAGCGGGAAGGGACTGGCTGCTATTGGGCGAAGTGCCGGGGCAGGATC
TCCTGTCATCTCACCTTGCTCCTGCCGAGAAAGTATCCATCATGGCTGATGCAATGCGGCGGCTGCATAC
GCTTGATCCGGCTACCTGCCCATTCGACCACCAAGCGAAACATCGCATCGAGCGAGCACGTACTCGGATG
GAAGCCGGTCTTGTCGATCAGGATGATCTGGACGAAGAGCATCAGGGGCTCGCGCCAGCCGAACTGTTCG
CCAGGCTCAAGGCGCGCATGCCCGACGGCGAGGATCTCGTCGTGACCCATGGCGATGCCTGCTTGCCGAA
TATCATGGTGGAAAATGGCCGCTTTTCTGGATTCATCGACTGTGGCCGGCTGGGTGTGGCGGACCGCTAT
CAGGACATAGCGTTGGCTACCCGTGATATTGCTGAAGAGCTTGGCGGCGAATGGGCTGACCGCTTCCTCG
TGCTTTACGGTATCGCCGCTCCCGATTCGCAGCGCATCGCCTTCTATCGCCTTCTTGACGAGTTCTTCTG
ATTCGAAATGACCGACCAAGCGACGCCCAACCGGTATCAGCTCACTCAAAGGCGGTAATACGGTTATCCA
CAGAATCAGGGGATAACGCAGGAAAGAACATGTGAGCAAAAGGCCAGCAAAAGGCCAGGAACCGTAAAAA
GGCCGCGTTGCTGGCGTTTTTCCATAGGCTCCGCCCCCCTGACGAGCATCACAAAAATCGACGCTCAAGT
CAGAGGTGGCGAAACCCGACAGGACTATAAAGATACCAGGCGTTTCCCCCTGGAAGCTCCCTCGTGCGCT
CTCCTGTTCCGACCCTGCCGCTTACCGGATACCTGTCCGCCTTTCTCCCTTCGGGAAGCGTGGCGCTTTC
TCATAGCTCACGCTGTAGGTATCTCAGTTCGGTGTAGGTCGTTCGCTCCAAGCTGGGCTGTGTGCACGAA
CCCCCCGTTCAGCCCGACCGCTGCGCCTTATCCGGTAACTATCGTCTTGAGTCCAACCCGGTAAGACACG
ACTTATCGCCACTGGCAGCAGCCACTGGTAACAGGATTAGCAGAGCGAGGTATGTAGGCGGTGCTACAGA
GTTCTTGAAGTGGTGGCCTAACTACGGCTACACTAGAAGGACAGTATTTGGTATCTGCGCTCTGCTGAAG
CCAGTTACCTTCGGAAAAAGAGTTGGTAGCTCTTGATCCGGCAAACAAACCACCGCTGGTAGCGGTGGTT
TTTTTGTTTGCAAGCAGCAGATTACGCGCAGAAAAAAAGGATTTCAAGAAGATCCTTTGATCTTTTCTAC
GGGGTCTGACGCTCAGTGGAACGAAAACTCACGTTAAGGGATTTTGGTCATGAGATTATCAAAAAGGATC
TTCACCTAGATCCTTTTATAGTCCGGAATCGTCACACAAAAAACCAACACACAGATGTAATGAAAATAAA
GATATTTTATTGCGGCCATCGTGATGGCTAGAGTTTAGCCCTCCCACACATAACCAGAGGGCAGCAATTC
ACGAATCCCAACTGCCGTCGGCTGTCCATCACTGTCCTTCACTATGGCTTTGATCCCAGGATGCAGATCG
AGAAGCACCTGTCGGCACCGTCCGCAGGGGCTCAAGATGCCCCTGTTCTCATTTCCGATCGCGACGATAC
AAGTCAGGTTGCCAGCTGCCGCAGCAGCAGCAGTGCCCAGCACCACGAGTTCTGCACAAGGTCCCCCAGT
AAAATGATATACATTGACACCAGTGAAGATGCGGCCGTCGCTAGAGAGAGCTGCGCTGGCGACGCTGTAG
TCTTCAGAGATGGGGATGCTGTTGATTGTAGCCGTTGCTCTTTCAATGAGGGTGGATTCTTCTTGAGACA
AAGGCTTGGCCATGGTGGCGCTAGTGTCAGAAGAATCGAGCTTTTTGCAAAAGCCTAGGCCTCCAAAAAA
GCCTCCTCACTACTTCTGGAATAGCTCAGAGGCCGAGGCGGCCTCGGCCTCTGCATAAATAAAAAAAATT
AGTCAGCCATGGGGCGGAGAATGGGCGGAACTGGGCGGAGTTAGGGGCGGGATGGGCGGAGTTAGGGGCG
GGACTATGGTTGCTGACTAATTGAGATGCATGCTTTGCATACTTCTGCCTGCTGGGGAGCCTGGGGACTT
TCCACACCTGGTTGCTGACTAATTGAGATGCATGCTTTGCATACTTCTGCCTGCTGGGGAGCCTGGGGAC
TTTCCACACCCTAACTGACACACATTCCACAGCTGGTTCTTTCCGCCTCAGAAGGTACCTAACCAAGTTC
CTCTTTCAGAGGTTATTTCAGGCCATGGTGCTGCGC
Features (pLannotate 1.2.2; 17 found; start..end, strand, type, name):
     24..105     -  polyA_signal   SV40 poly(A) signal: SV40 polyadenylation signal
    128..211     -  CDS            large T antigen (fragment): large T antigen from SV40 (simian virus 40)
    276..641     +  enhancer       CMV enhancer: human cytomegalovirus immediate early enhancer
    643..842     +  promoter       CMV promoter: human cytomegalovirus (CMV) immediate early promoter
    981..1113    +  intron         chimeric intron: chimera between introns from human β-globin and immunoglobulin heavy chain genes
   1157..1175    +  promoter       T7 promoter: promoter for bacteriophage T7 RNA polymerase
   1243..2340    +  CDS            WDR31: WDR31_HUMAN - Experimental evidence at protein level: Swiss-Prot protein existence level 1. From Homo sapiens (Human).
   2436..2463    +  CDS            SET1 (fragment): solubility-enhancement tag derived from T7 phage gene 10B
   2489..2610    -  polyA_signal   SV40 poly(A) signal: SV40 polyadenylation signal
   2633..2701    -  CDS            large T antigen (fragment): large T antigen from SV40 (simian virus 40)
   2725..2758    +  protein_bind   loxP: Cre-mediated recombination occurs in the 8-bp core sequence (GCATACAT). Cre recombinase
   2768..2815    +  promoter       EM7 promoter: synthetic bacterial promoter&nbsp
   2847..3638    +  CDS            neo: KKA2_KLEPN - Also known as kan, nptII. Experimental evidence at protein level: Swiss-Prot protein existence level 1. Resistance to kanamycin, neomycin, paromomycin, ribostamycin, butirosin and gentamicin B. From Klebsiella pneumoniae.
   3799..4387    -  rep_origin     ori: high-copy-number ColE1/pMB1/pBR322/pUC origin of replication
   4513..4561    -  polyA_signal   poly(A) signal: synthetic polyadenylation signal
   4585..4983    -  CDS            BSD: blasticidin S deaminase; Aspergillus terreus BSD; confers resistance to blasticidin
   5014..5371    -  promoter       SV40 promoter: SV40 enhancer and early promoter
