[The description below was written by a language model from this plasmid's Addgene catalogue record and pLannotate feature annotations shown in this document.]
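Description:
pBiT3.1-C_WDR31:1-367 is a mammalian expression plasmid built on Promega's pBiT3.1-C backbone. It produces full-length human WDR31 isoform 2 (residues M1–F367 in canonical numbering, lacking residue 40) with a C-terminal HiBiT tag. The 1,098 bp open reading frame, derived from a Mammalian Gene Collection clone, was inserted by ligation-independent cloning between EcoRI and XhoI sites that remain intact. Transcription is driven by the CMV immediate-early enhancer and promoter, followed by a chimeric β-globin/immunoglobulin intron that promotes efficient mRNA processing, and is terminated by an SV40 polyadenylation signal. A T7 promoter just upstream of the insert serves as a sequencing primer site. The tag is joined to the insert through a short glycine/serine linker. HiBiT is a small peptide that complements the LgBiT fragment to reconstitute NanoLuc luciferase, so the tagged protein can be quantified by luminescence.

The plasmid replicates at high copy in E. coli from a ColE1/pUC-type origin and is selected with kanamycin through an EM7-driven neo (nptII) gene, which is preceded by a loxP site. The catalogue lists neomycin/G418 as the mammalian selectable marker. However, in the annotated sequence the neo gene has only the bacterial EM7 promoter directly upstream, while a separate SV40 promoter-driven blasticidin S deaminase cassette with a synthetic poly(A) signal is also present. The two sources therefore differ on which drug applies in mammalian cells. Small annotated fragments such as "SET1" and large T antigen are probably incidental matches to backbone sequence. The construct comes from a study evaluating the ligandability of WD40-repeat proteins, where HiBiT-tagged targets would suit luminescence-based cellular assays, though the record does not name a specific assay.
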