Addgene plasmid #211326: pBiT3.1-C_WDR31:1-367
Purpose: Mammalian expression of full-length human WDR31 isoform 2. C-terminal HiBiT tag.
Depositing lab: Cheryl Arrowsmith. Depositing organization: University of Toronto. Publication: A Target Class Ligandability Evaluation of WD40 Repeat-Containing Proteins. Ackloo S, Li F, Szewczyk M, Seitova A, Loppnau P, Zeng H, Xu J, Ahmad S, Arnautova YA, Baghaie AJ, Beldar S, Bolotokova A, Centrella PA, Chau I, Clark MA, Cuozzo JW, Dehghani-Tafti S, Disch JS, Dong A, Dumas A, Feng JA, Ghiabi P, Gibson E, Gilmer J, Goldman B, Green SR, Guie MA, Guilinger JP, Harms N, Herasymenko O, Houliston S, Hutchinson A, Kearnes S, Keefe AD, Kimani SW, Kramer T, Kutera M, Kwak HA, Lento C, Li Y, Liu J, Loup J, Machado RAC, Mulhern CJ, Perveen S, Righetto GL, Riley P, Shrestha S, Sigel EA, Silva M, Sintchak MD, Slakman BL, Taylor RD, Thompson J, Torng W, Underkoffler C, von Rechenberg M, Walsh RT, Watson I, Wilson DJ, Wolf E, Yadav M, Yazdi AK, Zhang J, Zhang Y, Santhakumar V, Edwards AM, Barsyte-Lovejoy D, Schapira M, Brown PJ, Halabelian L, Arrowsmith CH. J Med Chem. 2025 Jan 23;68(2):1092-1112. doi: 10.1021/acs.jmedchem.4c02010. Epub 2024 Nov 4. PubMed 39495097.
Backbone
  Vector backbone: pBiT3.1-C
  Backbone manufacturer: Promega
  Vector type: Mammalian Expression
  Selectable markers: Neomycin (select with G418)
Growth in bacteria
  Bacterial resistance: Kanamycin, 50 μg/mL
  Growth temperature: 37°C
  Growth strain: DH5alpha
  Copy number: High Copy
Gene/Insert
  Gene/Insert name: WDR31:M1-F367
  Species: H. sapiens (human)
  Insert size (bp): 1098
  Mutation: isoform 2. 40-40: Missing
  Entrez Gene: WDR31 (a.k.a. FLJ35921)
  Promoter: CMV
  Tag / fusion protein: GSSGGSSGVSGWRLFKKIS (C terminal on insert)
  Cloning method: Ligation Independent Cloning
  Sequencing primers: 5′ T7; 3′ TTGCTCAGCGGTGGCAGCAG
Resource information
  A portion of this plasmid was derived from a plasmid made by: Mammalian Gene Collection (BC012352)
Terms and licenses: Academic/Nonprofit Terms; Industry Terms: Not Available to Industry
Depositor comments: 5' Cloning Site: EcoR1 (not destroyed), 3' Cloning Site: Xho1 (not destroyed).
How to cite: pBiT3.1-C_WDR31:1-367 was a gift from Cheryl Arrowsmith (Addgene plasmid # 211326 ; http://n2t.net/addgene:211326 ; RRID:Addgene_211326)
