>Addgene plasmid #211326 | pBiT3.1-C_WDR31:1-367 | depositor partial sequence | sequence record 412130 | Insert sequence
ATGCTGCTACTCAGGTGCCAACTGAAACAAGCTCCTCCACAGAAGGTTTCGTTTAGGTTTTGTGTCGTGA
TGGGGAAACAGCAAAGCAAACTCAAACACAGCACTTATAAATACGGGCCTGATGAAATTATAGAAGAGAG
AATTCAAACTAAAGCTTTTCAAGAGTATAGCCCAGCTCACATGGATACCGTCTCTGTCGTGGCTGCTTTG
AACTCAGACCTTTGTGTCTCTGGAGGGAAAGATAAGACAGTTGTGGCCTATAATTGGAAAACTGGAAATG
TGGTGAAAAGGTTCAAAGGACATGAACATGAGATCACCAAGGTAGCCTGTATTCCCAAATCCAGCCAGTT
CTTCAGTGCCTCTCGTGACAGGATGGTCATGATGTGGGACTTGCACGGTTCCTCACAACCAAGGCAGCAA
TTGTGTGGCCATGCCATGGTGGTCACCGGATTGGCTGTGAGTCCAGACTCATCACAGCTGTGCACTGGCT
CTCGGGACAACACCCTGCTTCTGTGGGATGTGGTGACAGGACAGAGTGTGGAAAGAGCATCTGTCTCCAG
GAACGTGGTCACTCACCTGTGCTGGGTCCCCAGAGAACCATACATACTACAGACCTCTGAAGATAAAACC
CTCAGATTATGGGACAGTCGGGGGCTGCAGGTAGCTCATATGTTTCCTGCAAAGCAGCACATTCAGACCT
ACTGTGAAGTCAGTGTGGATGGACACAAGTGTATCTCCTGCAGCAATGGCTTTGGAGGAGAAGGCTGTGA
AGCCACGTTGTGGGACCTAAGACAGACTCGAAACAGAATATGTGAGTATAAGGGGCATTTCCAGACTGTC
GCATCCTGCGTCTTTCTACCAAGAGCATTGGCCTTGATGCCTTTAATTGCTACCTCATCACATGATTGCA
AGGTGAAGATTTGGAACCAAGATACTGGAGCCTGCCTTTTCACCTTGTCTCTGGATGGATCAGGACCCTT
GACTTCTCTGGCTGTTGGTGACGCCATCTCCTTATTGTGTGCAAGTTTTAACAGAGGAATTCACTTACTC
AGAATGGACCACAGCCAAGGGCTGGAACTGCAGGAAGTGGCAGCATTC
